Addgene plasmid #54107: mEmerald-GFAP-N-18
Purpose: Localization: Intermediate Filaments, Excitation: 487, Emission: 509
Depositing lab: Michael Davidson.
Backbone
  Vector backbone: mEmerald-N1
  Backbone size w/o insert (bp): 4750
  Vector type: Mammalian Expression
  Selectable markers: Neomycin (select with G418)
Growth in bacteria
  Bacterial resistance: Kanamycin, 50 μg/mL
  Growth temperature: 37°C
  Growth strain: DH5alpha
  Copy number: High Copy
Gene/Insert
  Gene/Insert name: GFAP (alt names: Glial Fibrillary Acidic Protein; NM_002055.2)
  Species: H. sapiens (human)
  Entrez Gene: GFAP (a.k.a. ALXDRD)
  Promoter: CMV
  Tag / fusion protein: mEmerald (C terminal on backbone)
  Cloning method: Unknown
  Sequencing primers: 5′ CMV-F; 3′ SV40pA-R
Terms and licenses: Academic/Nonprofit Terms; Industry Terms
Depositor comments: Glial Fibrillary Acidic Protein . Excitation = 487; Emission = 509. Localization data: Intermediate Filaments
How to cite: mEmerald-GFAP-N-18 was a gift from Michael Davidson (Addgene plasmid # 54107 ; http://n2t.net/addgene:54107 ; RRID:Addgene_54107)
