[The description below was written by a language model from this plasmid's Addgene catalogue record.]
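Description:
mEmerald-GFAP-N-18 is a mammalian expression plasmid built on the mEmerald-N1 backbone (about 4.75 kb without the insert), designed to produce human glial fibrillary acidic protein (GFAP) fused to the green fluorescent protein mEmerald. It is maintained in E. coli as a high-copy plasmid under kanamycin selection. For mammalian cells it carries a neomycin resistance marker, so stably transfected lines can be selected with G418. No feature table accompanies the record, so the origins of replication and the exact arrangement of the marker cassette are not documented here. The cloning method is listed as unknown.

The human GFAP coding sequence is placed downstream of the CMV promoter, a strong constitutive promoter for mammalian cells. It is upstream of the backbone-encoded mEmerald, so the fluorescent protein sits at the C terminus of GFAP. The listing of an SV40 polyA reverse sequencing primer suggests that an SV40 polyadenylation signal lies downstream of the fusion. The "N-18" in the name probably denotes the N1-type configuration and a linker length, but the record does not state this.

GFAP is a type III intermediate filament protein characteristic of astrocytes. The fusion is intended as a localization marker that labels intermediate filaments in transfected cells. mEmerald is a bright monomeric GFP derivative, recorded here with excitation at 487 nm and emission at 509 nm, which suits standard GFP/FITC filter sets. The construct is typically used for fluorescence imaging of intermediate filament organization and dynamics in live or fixed mammalian cells.
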