>Addgene plasmid #54107 | mEmerald-GFAP-N-18 | depositor partial sequence | sequence record 84278 | insert sequence
TGACGTCAGATCCGCTAGCGCCACCATGGAGAGGAGACGCATCACCTCCGCTGCTCGCCGCTCCTACGTC
TCCTCAGGGGAGATGATGGTGGGGGGCCTGGCTCCTGGCCGCCGTCTGGGTCCTGGCACCCGCCTCTCCC
TGGCTCGAATGCCCCCTCCACTCCCAACCCGGGTGGATTTCTCCCTGGCTGGGGCACTCAATGCTGGCTT
CAAGGAGACCCGGGCCAGTGAGCGGGCAGAGATGATGGAGCTCAATGACCGCTTTGCCAGCTACATCGAG
AAGGTTCGCTTCCTGGAACAGCAAAACAAGGCGCTGGCTGCTGAGCTGAACCAGCTGCGGGCCAAGGAGC
CCACCAAGCTGGCAGACGTCTACCAGGCTGAGCTGCGAGAGCTGCGGCTGCGGCTCGATCAACTCACCGC
CAACAGCGCCCGGCTGGAGGTTGAGAGGGACAATCTGGCACAGGACCTGGCCACTGTGAGGCAGAAGCTC
CAGGATGAAACCAACCTGAGGCTGGAAGCCGAGAACAACCTGGCTGCCTATAGACAGGAAGCAGATGAAG
CCACCCTGGCCCGTCTGGATCTGGAGAGGAAGATTGAGTCGCTGGAGGAGGAGATCCGGTTCTTGAGGAA
GATCCACGAGGAGGAGGTTCGGGAACTCCAGGAGCAGCTGGCCCGACAGCAGGTCCATGTGGAGCTTGAC
GTGGCCAAGCCAGACCTCACCGCAGCCCTGAAAGAGATCCGCACGCAGTATGAGGCAATGGCGTCCAGCA
ACATGCATGAAGCCGAAGAGTGGTACCGCTCCAAGTTTGCAGACCTGACAGACGCTGCTGCCCGCAACGC
GGAGCTGCTCCGCCAGGCCAAGCACGAAGCCAACGACTACCGGCGCCAGTTGCAGTCCTTGACCTGCGAC
CTGGAGTCTCTGCGCGGCACGAACGAGTCCCTGGAGAGGCAGATGCGCGAGCAGGAGGAGCGGCACGTGC
GGGAGGCGGCCAGTTATCAGGAGGCGCTGGCGCGGCTGGAGGAAGAGGGGCAGAGCCTCAAGGACGAGAT
GGCCCGCCACTTGCAGGAGTACCAGGACCTGCTCAATGTCAAGCTGGCCCTGGACATCGAGATCGCCACC
TACAGGAAGCTGCTAGAGGGCGAGGAGAACCGGATCACCATTCCCGTGCAGACCTTCTCCAACCTGCAGA
TTCGAGAAACCAGCCTGGACACCAAGTCTGTGTCAGAAGGCCACCTCAAGAGGAACATCGTGGTGAAGAC
CGTGGAGATGCGGGATGGAGAGGTCATTAAGGAGTCCAAGCAGGAGCACAAGGATGTGATGAGCAGCGGT
GGAGCAAGCGCAGCCAGTGGTAGCGCGGATCCACCGGTCGCCACCATGGTGAGCAAGGGCGAGGAGCTGT
TCACCGGGGTGGTGCCCATCCTGGTCGAGCTGGACGGCGACGTAAACGGCCACAAGTTCAGCGTGTCCGG
CGAGGGCGAGGGCGATGCCACCTACGGCAAGCTGACCCTGAAGTTCATCTGCACCACCGGCAAGCTGCCC
GTGCCCTGGCCCACCCTCGTGACCACCTTGACCTACGGCGTGCAGTGCTTCGCCCGCTACCCCGACCACA
TGAAGCAGCACGACTTCTTCAAGTCCGCCATGCCCGAAGGCTACGTCCAGGAGCGCACCATCTTCTTCAA
GGACGACGGCAACTACAAGACCCGCGCCGAGGTGAAGTTCGAGGGCGACACCCTGGTGAACCGCATCGAG
CTGAAGGGCATCGACTTCAAGGAGGACGGCAACATCCTGGGGCACAAGCTGGAGTACAACTACAACAGCC
ACAAGGTCTATATCACCGCCGACAAGCAGAAGAACGGCATCAAGGTGAACTTCAAGACCCGCCACAACAT
CGAGGACGGCAGCGTGCAGCTCGCCGACCACTACCAGCAGAACACCCCCATCGGCGACGGCCCCGTGCTG
CTGCCCGACAACCACTACCTGAGCACCCAGTCCAAGCTGAGCAAAGACCCCAACGAGAAGCGCGATCACA
TGGTCCTGCTGGAGTTCGTGACCGCCGCCGGGATCACTCTCGGCATGGACGAGCTGTACAAGTAAGCGGC
CGCGACTCTAGATCATAATCAGCCATACCACATT
