>Addgene plasmid #54107 | mEmerald-GFAP-N-18 | addgene partial sequence | sequence record 91768 | EGFP-N 5'-CGTCGCCGTCCAGCTCGACCAG-3'
CCTTGCTCACCATGGTGGCGACCGGTGGATCCGCGCTACCACTGGCTGCGCTTGCTCCACCGCTGCTCAT
CACATCCTTGTGCTCCTGCTTGGACTCCTTAATGACCTCTCCATCCCGCATCTCCACGGTCTTCACCACG
ATGTTCCTCTTGAGGTGGCCTTCTGACACAGACTTGGTGTCCAGGCTGGTTTCTCGAATCTGCAGGTTGG
AGAAGGTCTGCACGGGAATGGTGATCCGGTTCTCCTCGCCCTCTAGCAGCTTCCTGTAGGTGGCGATCTC
GATGTCCAGGGCCAGCTTGACATTGAGCAGGTCCTGGTACTCCTGCAAGTGGCGGGCCATCTCGTCCTTG
AGGCTCTGCCCCTCTTCCTCCAGCCGCGCCAGCGCCTCCTGATAACTGGCCGCCTCCCGCACGTGCCGCT
CCTCCTGCTCGCGCATCTGCCTCTCCAGGGACTCGTTCGTGCCGCGCAGAGACTCCAGGTCGCAGGTCAA
GGACTGCAACTGGCGCCGGTAGTCGTTGGCTTCGTGCTTGGCCTGGCGGAGCAGCTCCGCGTTGCGGGCA
GCAGCGTCTGTCAGGTCTGCAAACTTGGAGCGGTACCACTCTTCGGCTTCATGCATGTTGCTGGACGCCA
TTGCCTCATACTGCGTGCGGATCTCTTTCAGGGCTGCGGTGAGGTCTGGCTTGGCCACGTCAAGCTCCAC
ATGGACCTGCTGTCGGGCCAGCTGCTCCTGGAGTTCCCGAACCTCCTCCTCGTGGATCTTCCTCAAGAAC
CGGATCTCCTCCTCCAGCGACTCAATCTTCCTCTCCAGATCCAGACGGGCCAGGGTGGCTTCATCTGCTT
CCTGTCTATAGGCAGCCAGGTTGTTCTCGGCTTC
